>Addgene plasmid #231283 | pAVEC1_C-Renilla | addgene full sequence | sequence record 458422 | Addgene NGS Result
TTGAGATCCTTTTTTTCTGCGCGTAATCTGCTGCTTGCAAACAAAAAAACCACCGCTACCAGCGGTGGTT
TGTTTGCCGGATCAAGAGCTACCAACTCTTTTTCCGAAGGTAACTGGCTTCAGCAGAGCGCAGATACCAA
ATACTGTTCTTCTAGTGTAGCCGTAGTTAGGCCACCACTTCAAGAACTCTGTAGCACCGCCTACATACCT
CGCTCTGCTAATCCTGTTACCAGTGGCTGCTGCCAGTGGCGATAAGTCGTGTCTTACCGGGTTGGACTCA
AGACGATAGTTACCGGATAAGGCGCAGCGGTCGGGCTGAACGGGGGGTTCGTGCACACAGCCCAGCTTGG
AGCGAACGACCTACACCGAACTGAGATACCTACAGCGTGAGCTATGAGAAAGCGCCACGCTTCCCGAAGG
GAGAAAGGCGGACAGGTATCCGGTAAGCGGCAGGGTCGGAACAGGAGAGCGCACGAGGGAGCTTCCAGGG
GGAAACGCCTGGTATCTTTATAGTCCTGTCGGGTTTCGCCACCTCTGACTTGAGCGTCGATTTTTGTGAT
GCTCGTCAGGGGGGCGGAGCCTATGGAAAAACGCCAGCAACGCGGCCTTTTTACGGTTCCTGGCCTTTTG
CTGGCCTTTTGCTCACATGTTCTTTCCTGCGTTATCCCCTGATTCTGTGGATAACCGTATTACCGCCTTT
GAGTGACTGAAGAACCGAGCGCCGCCGTCTAAAAAGGTGATGTGTATTTGAGTAAAACAGCTTGCGTCAT
GCGGTCGCTGCGTATATGATGCGATGAGTAAATAAACAAATACGCAAGGGGAACGCATGAAGGTTATCGC
TGTACTTAACCAGAAAGGCGGGTCAGGCAAGACGACCATCGCAACCCATCTAGCCCGCGCCCTGCAACTC
GCCGGGGCCGATGTTCTGTTAGTCGATTCCGATCCCCAGGGCAGTGCCCGCGATTGGGCGGCCGTGCGGG
AAGATCAACCGCTAACCGTTGTCGGCATCGACCGCCCGACGATTGACCGCGACGTGAAGGCCATCGGCCG
GCGCGACTTCGTAGTGATCGACGGAGCGCCCCAGGCGGCGGACTTGGCTGTGTCCGCGATCAAGGCAGCC
GACTTCGTGCTGATTCCGGTGCAGCCAAGCCCTTACGACATATGGGCCACCGCCGACCTGGTGGAGCTGG
TTAAGCAGCGCATTGAGGTCACGGATGGAAGGCTACAAGCGGCCTTTGTCGTGTCGCGGGCGATCAAAGG
CACGCGCATCGGCGGTGAGGTTGCCGAGGCGCTGGCCGGGTACGAGCTGCCCATTCTTGAGTCCCGTATC
ACGCAGCGCGTGAGCTACCCAGGCACTGCCGCCGCCGGCACAACCGTTCTTGAATCAGAACCCGAGGGCG
ACGCTGCCCGCGAGGTCCAGGCGCTGGCCGCTGAAATTAAATCAAAACTCATTTGAGTTAATGAGGTAAA
GAGAAAATGAGCAAAAGCACAAACACGCTAAGTGCCGGCCGTCCGAGCGCACGCAGCAGCAAGGCTGCAA
CGTTGGCCAGCCTGGCAGACACGCCAGCCATGAAGCGGGTCAACTTTCAGTTGCCGGCGGAGGATCACAC
CAAGCTGAAGATGTACGCGGTACGCCAAGGCAAGACCATTACCGAGCTGCTATCTGAATACATCGCGCAG
CTACCAGAGTAAATGAGCAAATGAATAAATGAGTAGATGAATTTTAGCGGCTAAAGGAGGCGGCATGGAA
AATCAAGAACAACCAGGCACCGACGCCGTGGAATGCCCCATGTGTGGAGGAACGGGCGGTTGGCCAGGCG
TAAGCGGCTGGGTTGCCTGCCGGCCCTGCAATGGCACTGGAACCCCCAAGCCCGAGGAATCGGCGTGAGC
GGTCGCAAACCATCCGGCCCGGTACAAATCGGCGCGGCGCTGGGTGATGACCTGGTGGAGAAGTTGAAGG
CCGCGCAGGCCGCCCAGCGGCAACGCATCGAGGCAGAAGCACGCCCCGGTGAATCGTGGCAAGCGGCCGC
TGATCGAATCCGCAAAGAATCCCGGCAACCGCCGGCAGCCGGTGCGCCGTCGATTAGGAAGCCGCCCAAG
GGCGACGAGCAACCAGATTTTTTCGTTCCGATGCTCTATGACGTGGGCACCCGCGATAGTCGCAGCATCA
TGGACGTGGCCGTTTTCCGTCTGTCGAAGCGTGACCGACGAGCTGGCGAGGTGATCCGCTACGAGCTTCC
AGACGGGCACGTAGAGGTTTCCGCAGGGCCGGCCGGCATGGCCAGTGTGTGGGATTACGACCTGGTACTG
ATGGCGGTTTCCCATCTAACCGAATCCATGAACCGATACCGGGAAGGGAAGGGAGACAAGCCCGGCCGCG
TGTTCCGTCCACACGTTGCGGACGTACTCAAGTTCTGCCGGCGAGCCGATGGCGGAAAGCAGAAAGACGA
CCTGGTAGAAACCTGCATTCGGTTAAACACCACGCACGTTGCCATGCAGCGTACGAAGAAGGCCAAGAAC
GGCCGCCTGGTGACGGTATCCGAGGGTGAAGCCTTGATTAGCCGCTACAAGATCGTAAAGAGCGAAACCG
GGCGGCCGGAGTACATCGAGATCGAGCTAGCTGATTGGATGTACCGCGAGATCACAGAAGGCAAGAACCC
GGACGTGCTGACGGTTCACCCCGATTACTTTTTGATCGATCCCGGCATCGGCCGTTTTCTCTACCGCCTG
GCACGCCGCGCCGCAGGCAAGGCAGAAGCCAGATGGTTGTTCAAGACGATCTACGAACGCAGTGGCAGCG
CCGGAGAGTTCAAGAAGTTCTGTTTCACCGTGCGCAAGCTGATCGGGTCAAATGACCTGCCGGAGTACGA
TTTGAAGGAGGAGGCGGGGCAGGCTGGCCCGATCCTAGTCATGCGCTACCGCAACCTGATCGAGGGCGAA
GCATCCGCCGGTTCCTAATGTACGGAGCAGATGCTAGGGCAAATTGCCCTAGCAGGGGAAAAAGGTCGAA
AAGGTCTCTTTCCTGTGGATAGCACGTACATTGGGAACCCAAAGCCGTACATTGGGAACCGGAACCCGTA
CATTGGGAACCCAAAGCCGTACATTGGGAACCGGTCACACATGTAAGTGACTGATATAAAAGAGAAAAAA
GGCGATTTTTCCGCCTAAAACTCTTTAAAACTTATTAAAACTCTTAAAACCCGCCTGGCCTGTGCATAAC
TGTCTGGCCAGCGCACAGCCGAAGAGCTGCAAAAAGCGCCTACCCTTCGGTCGCTGCGCTCCCTACGCCC
CGCCGCTTCGCGTCGGCCTATCGCGGCCGCTGGCCGCTCAAAAATGGCTGGCCTACGGCCAGGCAATCTA
CCAGCGCGCGGACAAGCTAGGATTGGCAGGATATATTCAGTTGTAAATGCGAGCTGTTGGCTGGCTGGTG
GCAGGATATATTCAGTTGTAAATAAATTGACGCTTAGACAACTTAATAACACATTGCGGACGTTTTTAAT
GTACTGAATTAACGCCGAATTAATTCGAGCTCTTCTAGAGATCTGATAATTTATTTGAAAATTCATAAGA
AAAGCAAACGTTACATGAATTGATGAAACAATACAAAGACAGATAAAGCCACGCACATTTAGGATATTGG
CCGAGATTACTGAATATTGAGTAAGATCACGGAATTTCTGACAGGAGCATGTCTTCAATTCAGCCCAAAT
GGCAGTTGAAATACTCAAACCGCCCCATATGCAGGAGCGGATCATTCATTGTTTGTTTGGTTGCCTTTGC
CAACATGGGAGTCCAAGATTCTGCAGTCAAATCTCGGTGACGGGCAGGACCGGACGGGGCGGTACCGGCA
GGCTGAAGTCCAGCTGCCAGAAACCCACGTCATGCCAGTTCCCGTGCTTGAAGCCGGCCGCCCGCAGCAT
GCCGCGGGGGGCATATCCGAGCGCCTCGTGCATGCGCACGCTCGGGTCGTTGGGCAGCCCGATGACAGCG
ACCACGCTCTTGAAGCCCTGTGCCTCCAGGGACTTCAGCAGGTGGGTGTAGAGCGTGGAGCCCAGTCCCG
TCCGCTGGTGGCGGGGGGAGACGTACACGGTCGACTCGGCCGTCCAGTCGTAGGCGTTGCGTGCCTTCCA
GGGGCCAGCGTAGGCGATGCCGGCGACCTCGCCGTCCACCTCGGCGACGAGCCAGGGATAGCGCTCCCGC
AGACGGACGAGGTCGTCCGTCCACTCCTGCGGTTCCTGCGGCTCGGTACGGAAGTTGACCGTGCTTGTCT
CGATGTAGTGGTTGACGATGGTGCAGACCGCCGGCATGTCCGCCTCGGTGGCACGGCGGATGTCGGCCGG
GCGTCGTTCTGGGCTCATCGATTCGATTTGGTGTATCGAGATTGGTTATGAAATTCAGATGCTAGTGTAA
TGTATTGGTAATTTGGGAAGATATAATAGGAAGCAAGGCTATTTATCCATTTCTGAAAAGGCGAAATGGC
GTCACCGCGAGCGTCACGCGCATTCCGTTCTTGCTGTAAAGCGTTGTTTGGTACACTTTTGACTAGCGAG
GCTTGGCGTGTCAGCGTATCTATTCAAAAGTCGTTAATGGCTGCGGATCAAGAAAAAGTTGGAATAGAAA
CAGAATACCCGCGAAATTCAGGCCCGGTTGCCATGTCCTACACGCCGAAATAAACGACCAAATTAGTAGA
AAAATAAAAACTGACTCGGATACTTACGTCACGTCTTGCGCACTGATTTGAAAAATCTCAGCTCGAGGAC
TAGAGCCAAGCTGATCTCCTTTGCCCCGGAGATCACCATGGACGACTTTCTCTATCTCTACGATCTAGGA
AGAAAGTTCGACGGAGAAGGTGACGATACCATGTTCACCACCGATAATGAGAAGATTAGCCTCTTCAATT
TCAGAAAGAATGCTGACCCACAGATGGTTAGAGAGGCTTACGCGGCAGGTCTCATCAAGACGATCTACCC
GAGTAATAATCTCCAGGAGATCAAATACCTTCCCAAGAAGGTTAAAGATGCAGTCAAAAGATTCAGGACT
AACTGCATCAAGAACACAGAGAAAGATATATTTCTCAAGATCAGAAGTACTATTCCAGTATGGACGATTC
AAGGCTTGCTTCATAAACCAAGGCAAGTAATAGAGATTGGAGTCTCTAAGAAAGTAGTTCCTACTGAATC
AAAGGCCATGGAGTCAAAAATTCAGATCGAGGATCTAACAGAACTCGCCGTGAAGACTGGCGAACAGTTC
ATACAGAGTCTTTTACGACTCAATGACAAGAAGAAAATCTTCGTCAACATGGTGGAGCACGACACTCTCG
TCTACTCCAAGAATATCAAAGATACAGTCTCAGAAGACCAAAGGGCTATTGAGACTTTTCAACAAAGGGT
AATATCGGGAAACCTCCTCGGATTCCATTGCCCAGCTATCTGTCACTTCATCAAAAGGACAGTAGAAAAG
GAAGGTGGCACCTACAAATGCCATCATTGCGATAAAGGAAAGGCTATCGTTCAAGATGCCTCTGCCGACA
GTGGTCCCAAAGATGGACCCCCACCCACGAGGAGCATCGTGGAAAAAGAAGACGTTCCAACCACGTCTTC
AAAGCAAGTGGATTGATGTGATATCTCCACTGACGTAAGGGATGACGCACAATCCCACTATCCTTCGCAA
TGAGACTTTTCAACAAAGGGTAATATCGGGAAACCTCCTCGGATTCCATTGCCCAGCTATCTGTCACTTC
ATCAAAAGGACAGTAGAAAAGGAAGGTGGCACCTACAAATGCCATCATTGCGATAAAGGAAAGGCTATCG
TTCAAGATGCCTCTGCCGACAGTGGTCCCAAAGATGGACCCCCACCCACGAGGAGCATCGTGGAAAAAGA
AGACGTTCCAACCACGTCTTCAAAGCAAGTGGATTGATGTGATATCTCCACTGACGTAAGGGATGACGCA
CAATCCCACTATCCTTCGCAAGACCCTTCCTCTATATAAGGAAGTTCATTTCATTTGGAGAGAGGCCTAT
TTTTACAACAATTACCAACAACAACAAACAACAAACAACATTACAATTACTATTTACAATTACAGGCCTC
CCGGGTCAGGAAGCGAAACACCAGGAACATCAGAAAGTGCAACACCAGAATCTGGATCCGGCTCTGAAAC
TCCTGGTACTAGTGAATCGGCTACCCCTGAATCAGGGTCCTCTGCTTCCAAGGTATATGATCCCGAACAG
AGAAAGAGGATGATCACTGGTCCTCAGTGGTGGGCTAGGTGTAAGCAGATGAATGTTCTTGATTCATTCA
TCAATTACTACGATTCTGAGAAGCATGCTGAGAATGCTGTTATCTTCCTTCATGGTAATGCAGCTTCTTC
TTACCTCTGGAGACATGTTGTTCCTCATATCGAGCCTGTTGCTAGATGTATCATTCCTGATCTCATTGGA
ATGGGAAAGTCTGGAAAGTCTGGAAATGGATCTTACAGATTATTAGATCATTACAAGTACCTTACTGCTT
GGTTCGAGCTTCTTAACCTTCCTAAGAAGATTATTTTTGTTGGACATGATTGGGGAGCTTGTCTTGCTTT
CCACTACTCTTACGAGCACCAGGATAAGATTAAGGCTATTGTTCACGCTGAGTCTGTTGTTGATGTTATT
GAGTCTTGGGATGAATGGCCTGATATTGAAGAAGATATTGCTCTCATCAAGTCTGAAGAAGGAGAAAAGA
TGGTTCTCGAAAACAACTTCTTCGTTGAGACTATGCTTCCATCTAAGATCATGAGGAAGCTTGAGCCAGA
GGAGTTCGCTGCTTACTTGGAACCTTTCAAGGAGAAAGGAGAGGTTAGGAGACCTACTCTTTCTTGGCCA
AGAGAGATTCCACTTGTTAAGGGAGGAAAGCCAGATGTGGTTCAGATTGTGAGAAACTACAACGCCTACC
TTAGAGCTTCTGATGATTTGCCAAAGATGTTCATTGAGAGTGATCCAGGTTTCTTTAGCAACGCTATCGT
TGAAGGTGCTAAGAAGTTTCCAAACACTGAGTTTGTGAAGGTCAAGGGTTTGCATTTCTCTCAGGAGGAT
GCTCCTGATGAGATGGGTAAATACATCAAATCTTTCGTGGAGAGAGTTTTGAAGAACGAGCAGTGAGGGT
CCTCTGTCCTGATCACGGCCATGCTAGAGTCCGCAAAAATCACCAGTCTCTCTCTACAAATCTATCTCTC
TCTATTTTTCTCCAGAATAATGTGTGAGTAGTTCCCAGATAAGGGAATTAGGGTTCTTATAGGGTTTCGC
TCATGTGTTGAGCATATAAGAAACCCTTAGTATGTATTTGTATTTGTAAAATACTTCTATCAATAAAATT
TCTAATTCCTAAAACCAAAATCCAGTGACCTGGTAACCTGGCAGGATATATGCGGTTGTAATTTTGGCAG
GATATATGCGGTTGTAATTCATTTTTATTGTCTAAATTTCTGTATTTGTTTGTTTGCAATTAGATCCACG
TTGTGTCTCAAAATCTCTGATGTTACATTGCACAAGATAAAAATATATCATCATGAACAATAAAACTGTC
TGCTTACATAAACAGTAATACAAGGGGTGTTATGAGCCATATTCAACGGGAAACGTCGAGGCCGCGATTA
AATTCCAACATGGATGCTGATTTATATGGGTATAAATGGGCTCGCGATAATGTCGGGCAATCAGGTGCGA
CAATCTATCGCTTGTATGGGAAGCCCGATGCGCCAGAGTTGTTTCTGAAACATGGCAAAGGTAGCGTTGC
CAATGATGTTACAGATGAGATGGTCAGACTAAACTGGCTGACGGAATTTATGCCTCTTCCGACCATCAAG
CATTTTATCCGTACTCCTGATGATGCATGGTTACTCACCACTGCGATCCCCGGAAAAACAGCATTCCAGG
TATTAGAAGAATATCCTGATTCAGGTGAAAATATTGTTGATGCGCTGGCAGTGTTCCTGCGCCGGTTGCA
TTCGATTCCTGTTTGTAATTGTCCTTTTAACAGCGATCGCGTATTTCGTCTCGCTCAGGCGCAATCACGA
ATGAATAACGGTTTGGTTGATGCGAGTGATTTTGATGACGAGCGTAATGGCTGGCCTGTTGAACAAGTCT
GGAAAGAAATGCATAAACTTTTGCCATTCTCACCGGATTCAGTCGTCACTCATGGTGATTTCTCACTTGA
TAACCTTATTTTTGACGAGGGGAAATTAATAGGTTGTATTGATGTTGGACGAGTCGGAATCGCAGACCGA
TACCAGGATCTTGCCATCCTATGGAACTGCCTCGGTGAGTTTTCTCCTTCATTACAGAAACGGCTTTTTC
AAAAATATGGTATTGATAATCCTGATATGAATAAATTGCAGTTTCATTTGATGCTCGATGAGTTTTTCTA
ATCAGAATTGGTTAATTGGTTGTAACACTGGCAGAGCATTACGCTGACTTGACGGGACGGCGCAAGCTCA
TGACCAAAATCCCTTAACGTGAGTTACGCGTCGTTCCACTGAGCGTCAGACCCCGTAGAAAAGATCAAAG
GATCTTC
Features (pLannotate 1.2.2; 15 found; start..end, strand, type, name):
      1..589     +  rep_origin     ori: high-copy-number ColE1/pMB1/pBR322/pUC origin of replication
    827..1456    +  CDS            pVS1 StaA: stability protein from the Pseudomonas plasmid pVS1 (Heeb et al., 2000)
   1885..2958    +  CDS            pVS1 RepA: replication protein from the Pseudomonas plasmid pVS1 (Heeb et al., 2000)
   3024..3218    +  rep_origin     pVS1 oriV: origin of replication for the Pseudomonas plasmid pVS1 (Heeb et al., 2000)
   3385..3408    +  misc_feature   LB T-DNA repeat: left border repeat from octopine Ach5 T-DNA
   3430..3453    +  misc_feature   LB T-DNA repeat: left border repeat from octopine Ach5 T-DNA
   3545..3797    -  terminator     MAS terminator: mannopine synthase terminator
   3810..4358    -  CDS            bar: PAT_STRHY - Experimental evidence at protein level: Swiss-Prot protein existence level 1. Inactivates phosphinothricin (PPT) by transfer of an acetyl group from acetyl CoA. Can also acetylate demethylphosphinothricin but not PTT or glutamate. This enzyme is an effector of phosphinothricin tripeptide (PTT or bialaphos) resistance. From Streptomyces hygroscopicus. Introduced by genetic manipulation and expressed in glufosinate-tolerant maize by Dekalb Genetics.
   4364..4744    -  promoter       MAS promoter: mannopine synthase promoter (Velten et al., 1984)
   5370..5670    +  promoter       CaMV 35S promoter (fragment): strong constitutive promoter from cauliflower mosaic virus
   5671..6012    +  promoter       CaMV 35S promoter: strong constitutive promoter from cauliflower mosaic virus
   6028..6083    +  misc_feature   TMV Ω: translational enhancer from the tobacco mosaic virus 5'-leader sequence (Gallie et al., 1988)
   6207..7133    +  CDS            LUCI_RENRE: Experimental evidence at protein level: Swiss-Prot protein existence level 1. Upon binding the substrate, the enzyme catalyzes an oxygenation, producing a very short-lived hydroperoxide that cyclizes into a dioxetanone structure, which collapses, releasing a CO(2) molecule. The spontaneous breakdown of the dioxetanone releases the energy (about 50 kcal/mole) that is necessary to generate the excited state of the coelenteramide product, which is the singlet form of the monoanion. In vivo the product undergoes the process of nonradiative energy transfer to an accessory protein, a green fluoresce
   7217..7376    +  polyA_signal   CaMV poly(A) signal (fragment): cauliflower mosaic virus polyadenylation signal
   7592..8401    +  CDS            KanR: aminoglycoside phosphotransferase; aph(3')-Ia; confers resistance to kanamycin in bacteria or G418 (Geneticin®) in eukaryotes
