[The description below was written by a language model from this plasmid's Addgene catalogue record and pLannotate feature annotations shown in this document.]
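Description:
pAVEC1_C-Renilla is an empty binary vector for stable plant transformation, designed so that a gene of interest can be expressed as a fusion protein carrying Renilla luciferase at its C terminus. According to the record, the backbone was assembled from fragments of pENTR, pEG103 and NPTII. It carries a high-copy ColE1/pUC-type origin for propagation in E. coli, together with the pVS1 replicon (oriV, RepA and the StaA stability protein). The pVS1 replicon is the broad-host-range module commonly used to maintain binary vectors in Agrobacterium. Bacterial selection is by kanamycin, conferred by an aph(3')-Ia gene located in the backbone.

The annotated plant-directed region begins at two tandem left border repeats of the octopine type. No right border repeat appears in the generated feature table, so its position cannot be stated from this record. Next to the left border, in reverse orientation, lies a bar (phosphinothricin acetyltransferase) cassette driven by the mannopine synthase promoter and ended by the mannopine synthase terminator. This cassette gives glufosinate/Basta resistance for selecting transformed plants. The depositor describes it as occupying a secondary locus that distinguishes pAVEC1.

The primary expression cassette has a duplicated-type CaMV 35S promoter (a fragment followed by the full promoter) and the TMV Ω translational enhancer. A short unannotated gap follows, which is presumably where the gene of interest is inserted, though the record does not describe the cloning site. After it come the Renilla luciferase coding sequence and a CaMV polyadenylation signal. No gene is present in the primary locus. Once an open reading frame is cloned in frame upstream of the luciferase, the construct should provide strong constitutive expression of a luminescent fusion protein in plants.
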