Addgene plasmid #231283: pAVEC1_C-Renilla
Purpose: (Empty Backbone) For stably expressing fusion proteins with C terminally tagged Renilla luciferase in plants
Depositing lab: Jacob Brunkard. Depositing organization: University of Wisconsin, Madison. Publication: Seamless, modular binary vectors for plant cell and molecular biology. Greenhalgh R, Horner W, Klimpel KA, Chatterjee S, Scarpin MR, Brunkard JO. Plant Biotechnol J. 2025 Jun 26. doi: 10.1111/pbi.70233. PubMed 40574375.
Backbone
  Vector backbone: Backbone assembled from fragments of pENTR, pEG103, and NPTII
  Vector type: Plant Expression, Luciferase
  Selectable markers: Basta
  Tag / fusion protein: Renilla (C terminal on insert)
Growth in bacteria
  Bacterial resistance: Kanamycin, 50 μg/mL
  Growth temperature: 37°C
  Growth strain: DH5alpha
  Copy number: Unknown
Gene/Insert
  Gene/Insert name: None
  Mutation: N/A
  Tag / fusion protein: Renilla (C terminal on insert)
Terms and licenses: Academic/Nonprofit Terms; Industry Terms: Not Available to Industry
Depositor comments: No gene inserted in primary locus, this is a vector backbone. pAVEC1 has a bialaphos resistance (BAR) cassette inserted in a secondary locus for glufosinate selection during plant transformation.
How to cite: pAVEC1_C-Renilla was a gift from Jacob Brunkard (Addgene plasmid # 231283 ; http://n2t.net/addgene:231283 ; RRID:Addgene_231283)
